Addgene plasmid #59382: pT2SC
Purpose: Template plasmid for amplification of a selection cassette that includes two transcription terminator elements, an I-SceI site and a chloramphenicol resistance gene.
Depositing lab: Shelley Copley. Depositing organization: University of Colorado, Boulder. Publication: A versatile and highly efficient method for scarless genome editing in Escherichia coli and Salmonella enterica. Kim J, Webb AM, Kershner JP, Blaskowski S, Copley SD. BMC Biotechnol. 2014 Sep 25;14(1):84. 10.1186/1472-6750-14-84 PubMed 25255806.
Backbone
  Vector backbone: pHA1887, an 1887 bp fragment extending from bp 690 to bp 2576 of pUC19 (Acc. No. M77789)
  Backbone manufacturer: Copley Lab
  Backbone size w/o insert (bp): 1887
  Total vector size (bp): 2946
  Vector type: template
Growth in bacteria
  Bacterial resistance: Chloramphenicol and Ampicillin, 25 & 100 μg/mL
  Growth temperature: 37°C
  Growth strain: Mach1
  Copy number: High Copy
Gene/Insert
  Gene/Insert name: TT-ISceI-cat
  Species: Synthetic
  Insert size (bp): 1059
  GenBank ID: KP897156.1
  Cloning method: Gibson Cloning
  Sequencing primers: 5′ tatcagggttattgtctcatg; 3′ acttgagcgtcgatttttgtg
Terms and licenses: Academic/Nonprofit Terms; Industry Terms: Not Available to Industry
Depositor comments: iGEM parts BBa_B1002 and BBa_B1006 were used to build the double terminator element. The chloramphenicol resistance gene was taken from pACYC187. We developed GetX (https://sourceforge.net/projects/getx/) a stand-alone python script that allows the user to design mutation cassettes for scarless genome editing in bacteria using our previously described two-step recombination method. Please see the document linked under the Resource Information heading above for additional information on installing and using the script.
How to cite: pT2SC was a gift from Shelley Copley (Addgene plasmid # 59382 ; http://n2t.net/addgene:59382 ; RRID:Addgene_59382)
