[The description below was written by a language model from this plasmid's Addgene catalogue record and pLannotate feature annotations shown in this document.]
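Description:
pT2SC is a small (2,946 bp) high-copy bacterial template plasmid that is not meant to express a gene. It serves as a PCR source for a selection cassette used in scarless genome editing of Escherichia coli and Salmonella enterica. Its backbone, pHA1887, is an 1,887 bp fragment of pUC19 that supplies the ColE1/pUC-type origin of replication and the β-lactamase gene with its native bla promoter. With the cassette's own marker, the plasmid is maintained in E. coli under combined ampicillin and chloramphenicol selection.

The 1,059 bp synthetic insert, TT-ISceI-cat, was assembled into the backbone by Gibson cloning. According to the record it consists of a double transcription terminator built from two iGEM registry terminator parts, a recognition site for the homing endonuclease I-SceI, and a chloramphenicol acetyltransferase gene. The feature table annotates the cat promoter and CmR coding sequence on the forward strand, opposite in orientation to AmpR and the origin. It does not annotate the terminators or the I-SceI site, which presumably lie in the unannotated stretch upstream of the cat promoter.

In the depositors' two-step recombination method, the cassette is amplified from this template and built into a mutation cassette. Chloramphenicol resistance selects for its integration at the chromosomal target, and the terminators would be expected to limit read-through transcription across the insertion. The I-SceI site then allows a double-strand break to be introduced, which would favour a second recombination event that removes the marker and leaves only the intended change. The depositors also mention a companion script for designing such mutation cassettes.
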