Features (pLannotate 1.2.2; 5 found; start..end, strand, type, name):
     32..892     -  CDS            AmpR: β-lactamase; bla; confers resistance to ampicillin, carbenicillin, and related antibiotics
    893..997     -  promoter       AmpR promoter: bla
   1384..1486    +  promoter       cat promoter: promoter of the E. coli cat gene encoding chloramphenicol acetyltransferase
   1487..2146    +  CDS            CmR: chloramphenicol acetyltransferase; cat; confers resistance to chloramphenicol
   2219..2807    -  rep_origin     ori: high-copy-number ColE1/pMB1/pBR322/pUC origin of replication
>Addgene plasmid #59382 | pT2SC | depositor full sequence | sequence record 92124 | pT2SC sequence 2946 bps
AAAGTATATATGAGTAAACTTGGTCTGACAGTTACCAATGCTTAATCAGTGAGGCACCTATCTCAGCGAT
CTGTCTATTTCGTTCATCCATAGTTGCCTGACTCCCCGTCGTGTAGATAACTACGATACGGGAGGGCTTA
CCATCTGGCCCCAGTGCTGCAATGATACCGCGAGACCCACGCTCACCGGCTCCAGATTTATCAGCAATAA
ACCAGCCAGCCGGAAGGGCCGAGCGCAGAAGTGGTCCTGCAACTTTATCCGCCTCCATCCAGTCTATTAA
TTGTTGCCGGGAAGCTAGAGTAAGTAGTTCGCCAGTTAATAGTTTGCGCAACGTTGTTGCCATTGCTACA
GGCATCGTGGTGTCACGCTCGTCGTTTGGTATGGCTTCATTCAGCTCCGGTTCCCAACGATCAAGGCGAG
TTACATGATCCCCCATGTTGTGCAAAAAAGCGGTTAGCTCCTTCGGTCCTCCGATCGTTGTCAGAAGTAA
GTTGGCCGCAGTGTTATCACTCATGGTTATGGCAGCACTGCATAATTCTCTTACTGTCATGCCATCCGTA
AGATGCTTTTCTGTGACTGGTGAGTACTCAACCAAGTCATTCTGAGAATAGTGTATGCGGCGACCGAGTT
GCTCTTGCCCGGCGTCAATACGGGATAATACCGCGCCACATAGCAGAACTTTAAAAGTGCTCATCATTGG
AAAACGTTCTTCGGGGCGAAAACTCTCAAGGATCTTACCGCTGTTGAGATCCAGTTCGATGTAACCCACT
CGTGCACCCAACTGATCTTCAGCATCTTTTACTTTCACCAGCGTTTCTGGGTGAGCAAAAACAGGAAGGC
AAAATGCCGCAAAAAAGGGAATAAGGGCGACACGGAAATGTTGAATACTCATACTCTTCCTTTTTCAATA
TTATTGAAGCATTTATCAGGGTTATTGTCTCATGAGCGGATACATATTTGAATGTATTTAGAAAAATAAA
CAAATAGGGGTTCCGCGCACATTTCCCCGAAAAGTGCCACCTGACGTCTAAGAAACCATTATTATCATGA
CATTAACCTATAAAAATAGGCGTATCACGAGGCCCTTATCTCAAGAGTGGCAGCGGTTCTGTTAAGTAAC
TGAACCCAATGTCGTTAGTGACGCTTACCCGCAAAAAACCCCGCTTCGGCGGGGTTTTTTCGCTCTTAAG
AGGTCACTGACCTAACAAAAAAAAAACCCCGCCCCTGACAGGGCGGGGTTTTTTTTGGTCTTGAGTGGCA
GAGTCAGTTATCGCGAGCAGTATGTAAGTAGATCCTCAGTGTCAGCTAGGGATAACAGGGTAATCCTGGT
GTCCCTGTTGATACCGGGAAGCCCTGGGCCAACTTTTGGCGAAAATGAGACGTTGATCGGCACGTAAGAG
GTTCCAACTTTCACCATAATGAAATAAGATCACTACCGGGCGTATTTTTTGAGTTATCGAGATTTTCAGG
AGCTAAGGAAGCTAAAATGGAGAAAAAAATCACTGGATATACCACCGTTGATATATCCCAATGGCATCGT
AAAGAACATTTTGAGGCATTTCAGTCAGTTGCTCAATGTACCTATAACCAGACCGTTCAGCTGGATATTA
CGGCCTTTTTAAAGACCGTAAAGAAAAATAAGCACAAGTTTTATCCGGCCTTTATTCACATTCTTGCCCG
CCTGATGAATGCTCATCCGGAATTCCGTATGGCAATGAAAGACGGTGAGCTGGTGATATGGGATAGTGTT
CACCCTTGTTACACCGTTTTCCATGAGCAAACTGAAACGTTTTCATCGCTCTGGAGTGAATACCACGACG
ATTTCCGGCAGTTTCTACACATATATTCGCAAGATGTGGCGTGTTACGGTGAAAACCTGGCCTATTTCCC
TAAAGGGTTTATTGAGAATATGTTTTTCGTCTCAGCCAATCCCTGGGTGAGTTTCACCAGTTTTGATTTA
AACGTGGCCAATATGGACAACTTCTTCGCCCCCGTTTTCACCATGGGCAAATATTATACGCAAGGCGACA
AGGTGCTGATGCCGCTGGCGATTCAGGTTCATCATGCCGTTTGTGATGGCTTCCATGTCGGCAGAATGCT
TAATGAATTACAACAGTACTGCGATGAGTGGCAGGGCGGGGCGTAACGCAGGAAAGAACATGTGAGCAAA
AGGCCAGCAAAAGGCCAGGAACCGTAAAAAGGCCGCGTTGCTGGCGTTTTTCCATAGGCTCCGCCCCCCT
GACGAGCATCACAAAAATCGACGCTCAAGTCAGAGGTGGCGAAACCCGACAGGACTATAAAGATACCAGG
CGTTTCCCCCTGGAAGCTCCCTCGTGCGCTCTCCTGTTCCGACCCTGCCGCTTACCGGATACCTGTCCGC
CTTTCTCCCTTCGGGAAGCGTGGCGCTTTCTCATAGCTCACGCTGTAGGTATCTCAGTTCGGTGTAGGTC
GTTCGCTCCAAGCTGGGCTGTGTGCACGAACCCCCCGTTCAGCCCGACCGCTGCGCCTTATCCGGTAACT
ATCGTCTTGAGTCCAACCCGGTAAGACACGACTTATCGCCACTGGCAGCAGCCACTGGTAACAGGATTAG
CAGAGCGAGGTATGTAGGCGGTGCTACAGAGTTCTTGAAGTGGTGGCCTAACTACGGCTACACTAGAAGA
ACAGTATTTGGTATCTGCGCTCTGCTGAAGCCAGTTACCTTCGGAAAAAGAGTTGGTAGCTCTTGATCCG
GCAAACAAACCACCGCTGGTAGCGGTGGTTTTTTTGTTTGCAAGCAGCAGATTACGCGCAGAAAAAAAGG
ATCTCAAGAAGATCCTTTGATCTTTTCTACGGGGTCTGACGCTCAGTGGAACGAAAACTCACGTTAAGGG
ATTTTGGTCATGAGATTATCAAAAAGGATCTTCACCTAGATCCTTTTAAATTAAAAATGAAGTTTTAAAT
CAATCT
