>Addgene plasmid #59382 | pT2SC | addgene partial sequence | sequence record 96659 | pBRforEco 5'-AATAGGCGTATCACGAGGC-3'
CGGTTCTGTTAAGTAACTGAACCCAATGTCGTTAGTGACGCTTACCCGCAAAAAACCCCGCTTCGGCGGG
GTTTTTTCGCTCTTAAGAGGTCACTGACCTAACAAAAAAAAAACCCCGCCCCTGACAGGGCGGGGTTTTT
TTTGGTCTTGAGTGGCAGAGTCAGTTATCGCGAGCAGTATGTAAGTAGATCCTCAGTGTCAGCTAGGGAT
AACAGGGTAATCCTGGTGTCCCTGTTGATACCGGGAAGCCCTGGGCCAACTTTTGGCGAAAATGAGACGT
TGATCGGCACGTAAGAGGTTCCAACTTTCACCATAATGAAATAAGATCACTACCGGGCGTATTTTTTGAG
TTATCGAGATTTTCAGGAGCTAAGGAAGCTAAAATGGAGAAAAAAATCACTGGATATACCACCGTTGATA
TATCCCAATGGCATCGTAAAGAACATTTTGAGGCATTTCAGTCAGTTGCTCAATGTACCTATAACCAGAC
CGTTCAGCTGGATATTACGGCCTTTTTAAAGACCGTAAAGAAAAATAAGCACAAGTTTTATCCGGCCTTT
ATTCACATTCTTGCCCGCCTGATGAATGCTC
